>Addgene plasmid #251820 | 4931 TRV2-TnpB2xSV40nls-reRNA4PDS | addgene full sequence | sequence record 502151 | Addgene NGS Result
AAGCTTGCATGCCTGCAGGTCAACATGGTGGAGCACGACACTCTCGTCTACTCCAAGAATATCAAAGATA
CAGTCTCAGAAGACCAGAGGGCTATTGAGACTTTTCAACAAAGGGTAATATCGGGAAACCTCCTCGGATT
CCATTGCCCAGCTATCTGTCACTTCATCGAAAGGACAGTAGAAAAGGAAGATGGCTTCTACAAATGCCAT
CATTGCGATAAAGGAAAGGCTATCGTTCAAGATGCCTCTACCGACAGTGGTCCCAAAGATGGACCCCCAC
CCACGAGGAACATCGTGGAAAAAGAAGACGTTCCAACCACGTCTTCAAAGCAAGTGGATTGATGTGATGG
TCAACATGGTGGAGCACGACACTCTCGTCTACTCCAAGAATATCAAAGATACAGTCTCAGAAGACCAGAG
GGCTATTGAGACTTTTCAACAAAGGGTAATATCGGGAAACCTCCTCGGATTCCATTGCCCAGCTATCTGT
CACTTCATCGAAAGGACAGTAGAAAAGGAAGATGGCTTCTACAAATGCCATCATTGCGATAAAGGAAAGG
CTATCGTTCAAGATGCCTCTACCGACAGTGGTCCCAAAGATGGACCCCCACCCACGAGGAACATCGTGGA
AAAAGAAGACGTTCCAACCACGTCTTCAAAGCAAGTGGATTGATGTGATATCTCCACTGACGTAAGGGAT
GACGCACAATCCCACTATCCTTCGCAAGACCCTTCCTCTATATAAGGAAGTTCATTTCATTTGGAGAGGA
TAAAACATTGCACCTATGGTGTTGCCCTGGCTGGGGTATGTCAGTGATCGCAGTAGAATGTACTAATTGA
CAAGTTGGAGAATACGGTAGAACGTCCTTATCCAACACAGCCTTTATCCCTCTCCCTGACGAGGTTTTTG
TCAGTGTAATATTTCTTTTTGAACTATCCAGCTTAGTACCGTACGGGAAAGTGACTGGTGTGCTTATCTT
TGAAATGTTACTTTGGGTTTCGGTTCTTTAGGTTAGTAAGAAAGCACTTGTCTTCTCATACAAAGGAAAA
CCTGAGACGTATCGCTTACGAAAGTAGCAATGAAAGAAAGGTGGTGGTTTTAATCGCTACCGCAAAAACG
ATGGGGTCGTTTTAATTAACTTCTCCTACGCAAGCGTCTAAACGGACGTTGGGGTTTTGCTAGTTTCTTT
AGAGAAAACTAGCTAAGTCTTTAATGTTATCATTAGAGATGGCATAAATATAATACTTGTGTCTGCTGAT
AAGATCATTTTAATTTGGACGATTAGACTTGTTGAACTACAGGTTACTGAATCACTTGCGCTAATCAACA
TGGGAGATATGTACGATGAATCATTTGACAAGTCGGGCGGTCCTGCTGACTTGATGGACGATTCTTGGGT
GGAATCAGTTTCGTGGAAAGATCTGTTGAAGAAGTTACACAGCATAAAATTTGCACTACAGTCTGGTAGA
GATGAGATCACTGGGTTACTAGCGGCACTGAATAGACAGTGTCCTTATTCACCATATGAGCAGTTTCCAG
ATAAGAAGGTGTATTTCCTTTTAGACTCACGGGCTAACAGTGCTCTTGGTGTGATTCAGAACGCTTCAGC
GTTCAAGAGACGAGCTGATGAGAAGAATGCAGTGGCGGGTGTTACAAATATTCCTGCGAATCCAAACACA
ACGGTTACGACGAACCAAGGGAGTACTACTACTACCAAGGCGAACACTGGCTCGACTTTGGAAGAAGACT
TGTACACTTATTACAAATTCGATGATGCCTCTACAGCTTTCCACAAATCTCTAACTTCGTTAGAGAACAT
GGAGTTGAAGAGTTATTACCGAAGGAACTTTGAGAAAGTATTCGGGATTAAGTTTGGTGGAGCAGCTGCT
AGTTCATCTGCACCGCCTCCAGCGAGTGGAGGTCCGATACGTCCTAATCCCTAGGGATTTAAGGACGTGA
ACTCTGTTGAGATCTCTGTGAAATTCAGAGGGTGGGTGATACCATATTCACTGATGCCATTAGCGACATC
TAAATAGGGCTAATTGTGACTAATTTGAGGGAATTTCCTTTACCATTGACGTCAGTGTCGTTGGTAGCAT
TTGAGTTTCGGCACACAAGGTTAAAAACGCTGTAGTAATACATGCGCAAGAACAGGCTGAGCATCTTGTT
CTGGGGTTTCACACTATCTTTAGAGAAAGTGTTAAGTTAATTAAGTTATCTTAATTAAGAGCATAATTAT
ACTGATTTGTCTCTCGTTGATAGAGTCTATCATTCTGTTATTAAAAATTTGACAACTCGGTTTGCTGACC
TACTGGTCACTGTATCACTTACCCGAGTTAACGAGTCTAGAATGATACGCAATAAGGCATTTGTGGTTCG
GCTCTACCCGAATGCGGCACAAACTGAGCTGATAAACCGAACACTGGGGTCTGCACGATTTGTATACAAT
CATTTCCTTGCTCGAAGAATCGCTGCGTACAAGGAAAGCGGTAAGGGTCTTACGTACGGGCAAACTTCTA
GTGAGCTTACTCTGCTGAAGCAAGCAGAGGAAACCTCCTGGCTGTCAGAAGTGGATAAATTCGCGTTGCA
GAATAGCTTGAAAAACCTTGAAACGGCCTATAAAAACTTCTTTAGAACAGTTAAGCAGTCAGGAAAAAAG
GTAGGTTTCCCTCGGTTCAGGAAGAAGCGCACGGGGGAGTCATACCGCACGCAGTTTACGAACAACAACA
TTCAGATAGGAGAGGGGAGGCTTAAACTGCCGAAACTGGGGTGGGTCAAAACTAAGGGTCAGCAGGATAT
CCAAGGCAAAATATTGAATGTTACTGTACGCCGCATCCATGAAGGCCATTATGAAGCTTCAGTGCTGTGC
GAGGTCGAAATCCCTTACCTCCCAGCTGCTCCGAAATTCGCGGCAGGAGTAGACGTGGGGATTAAAGACT
TTGCGATCGTCACCGATGGTGTGCGATTTAAGCATGAGCAAAATCCTAAATACTATCGGAGTACGCTTAA
GCGACTCCGGAAGGCCCAACAGACTCTGTCCAGGAGAAAGAAAGGAAGCGCTAGATATGGCAAGGCTAAG
ACTAAGCTGGCAAGGATTCACAAGCGCATCGTGAATAAGAGACAAGATTTTCTGCACAAACTGACCACTT
CCCTTGTGCGCGAGTATGAAATAATCGGGACTGAACACCTGAAGCCCGACAATATGCGCAAGAATAGAAG
GCTGGCGCTCAGCATCTCAGATGCTGGATGGGGTGAATTCATAAGGCAGTTGGAGTACAAAGCTGCTTGG
TATGGGAGACTCGTAAGTAAAGTTTCCCCATATTTTCCTTCTAGTCAACTCTGTCACGACTGCGGATTCA
AAAACCCCGAAGTGAAAAATCTCGCGGTAAGGACTTGGACGTGCCCAAACTGTGGCGAGACACACGACAG
AGATGAAAATGCGGCGCTGAATATCAGGAGAGAGGCGTTGGTGGCTGCGGGGATTTCAGATACCCTTAAC
GCGCACGGCGGTTACGTGCGACCCGCTTCCGCCGGTAACGGCCTTAGGAGTGAAAACCACGCTACTCTCG
TAGTGAGCAGGGCCGACCCTAAAAAGAAAAGAAAGGTGGAAGACCCTAAGAAGAAGAGGAAAGTGTGAGG
TACCGGTGGCTGCGGGAATCTCAGACACCTTAAACGCTCATGGAGGCTATGTCAGACCTGCTTCGGCGGG
CAATGGTCTGCGAAGTGAGAATCACGCGACTTTAGTCGTGTGAGGTTCAAGCTACAATGAAGGAACTAGC
GGCCGGCATGGTCCCAGCCTCCTCGCTGGCGCCGGCTGGGCAACATGCTTCGGCATGGCGAATGGGACGA
GCTCCCGTAGCTCAGTTGGTTAGAGCGTTGGTCTTATGAGCCGAAGGTCGCGGGTTCGAGCCCCGCCGGA
AGCACCCGGGCATGTCCCGAAGACATTAAACTACGGTTCTTTAAGTAGATCCGTGTCTGAAGTTTTAGGT
TCAATTTAAACCTACGAGATTGACATTCTCGACTGATCTTGATTGATCGGTAAGTCTTTTGTAATTTAAT
TTTCTTTTTGATTTTATTTTAAATTGTTATCTGTTTCTGTGTATAGACTGTTTGAGATCGGCGTTTGGCC
GACTCATTGTCTTACCATAGGGGAACGGACTTTGTTTGTGTTGTTATTTTATTTGTATTTTATTAAAATT
CTCAACGATCTGAAAAAGCCTCGCGGCTAAGAGATTGTTGGGGGGTGAGTAAGTACTTTTAAAGTGATGA
TGGTTACAAAGGCAAAAGGGGTAAAACCCCTCGCCTACGTAAGCGTTATTACGCCCGTCTGTACTTATAT
CAGTACACTGACGAGTCCCTAAAGGACGAAACGGGAGAACGCTAGCCACCACCACCACCACCACGTGTGA
ATTACAGGTGACCAGCTCGAATTTCCCCGATCGTTCAAACATTTGGCAATAAAGTTTCTTAAGATTGAAT
CCTGTTGCCGGTCTTGCGATGATTATCATATAATTTCTGTTGAATTACGTTAAGCATGTAATAATTAACA
TGTAATGCATGACGTTATTTATGAGATGGGTTTTTATGATTAGAGTCCCGCAATTATACATTTAATACGC
GATAGAAAACAAAATATAGCGCGCAAACTAGGATAAATTATCGCGCGCGGTGTCATCTATGTTACTAGAT
CGGGAATTAAACTATCAGTGTTTGACAGGATATATTGGCGGGTAAACCTAAGAGAAAAGAGCGTTTATTA
GAATAATCGGATATTTAAAAGGGCGTGAAAAGGTTTATCCGTTCGTCCATTTGTATGTGCATGCCAACCA
CAGGGTTCCCCTCGGGATCAAAGTACTTTGATCCAACCCCTCCGCTGCTATAGTGCAGTCGGCTTCTGAC
GTTCAGTGCAGCCGTCTTCTGAAAACGACATGTCGCACAAGTCCTAAGTTACGCGACAGGCTGCCGCCCT
GCCCTTTTCCTGGCGTTTTCTTGTCGCGTGTTTTAGTCGCATAAAGTAGAATACTTGCGACTAGAACCGG
AGACATTACGCCATGAACAAGAGCGCCGCCGCTGGCCTGCTGGGCTATGCCCGCGTCAGCACCGACGACC
AGGACTTGACCAACCAACGGGCCGAACTGCACGCGGCCGGCTGCACCAAGCTGTTTTCCGAGAAGATCAC
CGGCACCAGGCGCGACCGCCCGGAGCTGGCCAGGATGCTTGACCACCTACGCCCTGGCGACGTTGTGACA
GTGACCAGGCTAGACCGCCTGGCCCGCAGCACCCGCGACCTACTGGACATTGCCGAGCGCATCCAGGAGG
CCGGCGCGGGCCTGCGTAGCCTGGCAGAGCCGTGGGCCGACACCACCACGCCGGCCGGCCGCATGGTGTT
GACCGTGTTCGCCGGCATTGCCGAGTTCGAGCGTTCCCTAATCATCGACCGCACCCGGAGCGGGCGCGAG
GCCGCCAAGGCCCGAGGCGTGAAGTTTGGCCCCCGCCCTACCCTCACCCCGGCACAGATCGCGCACGCCC
GCGAGCTGATCGACCAGGAAGGCCGCACCGTGAAAGAGGCGGCTGCACTGCTTGGCGTGCATCGCTCGAC
CCTGTACCGCGCACTTGAGCGCAGCGAGGAAGTGACGCCCACCGAGGCCAGGCGGCGCGGTGCCTTCCGT
GAGGACGCATTGACCGAGGCCGACGCCCTGGCGGCCGCCGAGAATGAACGCCAAGAGGAACAAGCATGAA
ACCGCACCAGGACGGCCAGGACGAACCGTTTTTCATTACCGAAGAGATCGAGGCGGAGATGATCGCGGCC
GGGTACGTGTTCGAGCCGCCCGCGCACGTCTCAACCGTGCGGCTGCATGAAATCCTGGCCGGTTTGTCTG
ATGCCAAGCTGGCGGCCTGGCCGGCCAGCTTGGCCGCTGAAGAAACCGAGCGCCGCCGTCTAAAAAGGTG
ATGTGTATTTGAGTAAAACAGCTTGCGTCATGCGGTCGCTGCGTATATGATGCGATGAGTAAATAAACAA
ATACGCAAGGGGAACGCATGAAGGTTATCGCTGTACTTAACCAGAAAGGCGGGTCAGGCAAGACGACCAT
CGCAACCCATCTAGCCCGCGCCCTGCAACTCGCCGGGGCCGATGTTCTGTTAGTCGATTCCGATCCCCAG
GGCAGTGCCCGCGATTGGGCGGCCGTGCGGGAAGATCAACCGCTAACCGTTGTCGGCATCGACCGCCCGA
CGATTGACCGCGACGTGAAGGCCATCGGCCGGCGCGACTTCGTAGTGATCGACGGAGCGCCCCAGGCGGC
GGACTTGGCTGTGTCCGCGATCAAGGCAGCCGACTTCGTGCTGATTCCGGTGCAGCCAAGCCCTTACGAC
ATATGGGCCACCGCCGACCTGGTGGAGCTGGTTAAGCAGCGCATTGAGGTCACGGATGGAAGGCTACAAG
CGGCCTTTGTCGTGTCGCGGGCGATCAAAGGCACGCGCATCGGCGGTGAGGTTGCCGAGGCGCTGGCCGG
GTACGAGCTGCCCATTCTTGAGTCCCGTATCACGCAGCGCGTGAGCTACCCAGGCACTGCCGCCGCCGGC
ACAACCGTTCTTGAATCAGAACCCGAGGGCGACGCTGCCCGCGAGGTCCAGGCGCTGGCCGCTGAAATTA
AATCAAAACTCATTTGAGTTAATGAGGTAAAGAGAAAATGAGCAAAAGCACAAACACGCTAAGTGCCGGC
CGTCCGAGCGCACGCAGCAGCAAGGCTGCAACGTTGGCCAGCCTGGCAGACACGCCAGCCATGAAGCGGG
TCAACTTTCAGTTGCCGGCGGAGGATCACACCAAGCTGAAGATGTACGCGGTACGCCAAGGCAAGACCAT
TACCGAGCTGCTATCTGAATACATCGCGCAGCTACCAGAGTAAATGAGCAAATGAATAAATGAGTAGATG
AATTTTAGCGGCTAAAGGAGGCGGCATGGAAAATCAAGAACAACCAGGCACCGACGCCGTGGAATGCCCC
ATGTGTGGAGGAACGGGCGGTTGGCCAGGCGTAAGCGGCTGGGTTGCCTGCCGGCCCTGCAATGGCACTG
GAACCCCCAAGCCCGAGGAATCGGCGTGAGCGGTCGCAAACCATCCGGCCCGGTACAAATCGGCGCGGCG
CTGGGTGATGACCTGGTGGAGAAGTTGAAGGCCGCGCAGGCCGCCCAGCGGCAACGCATCGAGGCAGAAG
CACGCCCCGGTGAATCGTGGCAAGCGGCCGCTGATCGAATCCGCAAAGAATCCCGGCAACCGCCGGCAGC
CGGTGCGCCGTCGATTAGGAAGCCGCCCAAGGGCGACGAGCAACCAGATTTTTTCGTTCCGATGCTCTAT
GACGTGGGCACCCGCGATAGTCGCAGCATCATGGACGTGGCCGTTTTCCGTCTGTCGAAGCGTGACCGAC
GAGCTGGCGAGGTGATCCGCTACGAGCTTCCAGACGGGCACGTAGAGGTTTCCGCAGGGCCGGCCGGCAT
GGCCAGTGTGTGGGATTACGACCTGGTACTGATGGCGGTTTCCCATCTAACCGAATCCATGAACCGATAC
CGGGAAGGGAAGGGAGACAAGCCCGGCCGCGTGTTCCGTCCACACGTTGCGGACGTACTCAAGTTCTGCC
GGCGAGCCGATGGCGGAAAGCAGAAAGACGACCTGGTAGAAACCTGCATTCGGTTAAACACCACGCACGT
TGCCATGCAGCGTACGAAGAAGGCCAAGAACGGCCGCCTGGTGACGGTATCCGAGGGTGAAGCCTTGATT
AGCCGCTACAAGATCGTAAAGAGCGAAACCGGGCGGCCGGAGTACATCGAGATCGAGCTAGCTGATTGGA
TGTACCGCGAGATCACAGAAGGCAAGAACCCGGACGTGCTGACGGTTCACCCCGATTACTTTTTGATCGA
TCCCGGCATCGGCCGTTTTCTCTACCGCCTGGCACGCCGCGCCGCAGGCAAGGCAGAAGCCAGATGGTTG
TTCAAGACGATCTACGAACGCAGTGGCAGCGCCGGAGAGTTCAAGAAGTTCTGTTTCACCGTGCGCAAGC
TGATCGGGTCAAATGACCTGCCGGAGTACGATTTGAAGGAGGAGGCGGGGCAGGCTGGCCCGATCCTAGT
CATGCGCTACCGCAACCTGATCGAGGGCGAAGCATCCGCCGGTTCCTAATGTACGGAGCAGATGCTAGGG
CAAATTGCCCTAGCAGGGGAAAAAGGTCGAAAAGGTCTCTTTCCTGTGGATAGCACGTACATTGGGAACC
CAAAGCCGTACATTGGGAACCGGAACCCGTACATTGGGAACCCAAAGCCGTACATTGGGAACCGGTCACA
CATGTAAGTGACTGATATAAAAGAGAAAAAAGGCGATTTTTCCGCCTAAAACTCTTTAAAACTTATTAAA
ACTCTTAAAACCCGCCTGGCCTGTGCATAACTGTCTGGCCAGCGCACAGCCGAAGAGCTGCAAAAAGCGC
CTACCCTTCGGTCGCTGCGCTCCCTACGCCCCGCCGCTTCGCGTCGGCCTATCGCGGCCGCTGGCCGCTC
AAAAATGGCTGGCCTACGGCCAGGCAATCTACCAGGGCGCGGACAAGCCGCGCCGTCGCCACTCGACCGC
CGGCGCCCACATCAAGGCACCCTGCCTCGCGCGTTTCGGTGATGACGGTGAAAACCTCTGACACATGCAG
CTCCCGGAGACGGTCACAGCTTGTCTGTAAGCGGATGCCGGGAGCAGACAAGCCCGTCAGGGCGCGTCAG
CGGGTGTTGGCGGGTGTCGGGGCGCAGCCATGACCCAGTCACGTAGCGATAGCGGAGTGTATACTGGCTT
AACTATGCGGCATCAGAGCAGATTGTACTGAGAGTGCACCATATGCGGTGTGAAATACCGCACAGATGCG
TAAGGAGAAAATACCGCATCAGGCGCTCTTCCGCTTCCTCGCTCACTGACTCGCTGCGCTCGGTCGTTCG
GCTGCGGCGAGCGGTATCAGCTCACTCAAAGGCGGTAATACGGTTATCCACAGAATCAGGGGATAACGCA
GGAAAGAACATGTGAGCAAAAGGCCAGCAAAAGGCCAGGAACCGTAAAAAGGCCGCGTTGCTGGCGTTTT
TCCATAGGCTCCGCCCCCCTGACGAGCATCACAAAAATCGACGCTCAAGTCAGAGGTGGCGAAACCCGAC
AGGACTATAAAGATACCAGGCGTTTCCCCCTGGAAGCTCCCTCGTGCGCTCTCCTGTTCCGACCCTGCCG
CTTACCGGATACCTGTCCGCCTTTCTCCCTTCGGGAAGCGTGGCGCTTTCTCATAGCTCACGCTGTAGGT
ATCTCAGTTCGGTGTAGGTCGTTCGCTCCAAGCTGGGCTGTGTGCACGAACCCCCCGTTCAGCCCGACCG
CTGCGCCTTATCCGGTAACTATCGTCTTGAGTCCAACCCGGTAAGACACGACTTATCGCCACTGGCAGCA
GCCACTGGTAACAGGATTAGCAGAGCGAGGTATGTAGGCGGTGCTACAGAGTTCTTGAAGTGGTGGCCTA
ACTACGGCTACACTAGAAGGACAGTATTTGGTATCTGCGCTCTGCTGAAGCCAGTTACCTTCGGAAAAAG
AGTTGGTAGCTCTTGATCCGGCAAACAAACCACCGCTGGTAGCGGTGGTTTTTTTGTTTGCAAGCAGCAG
ATTACGCGCAGAAAAAAAGGATCTCAAGAAGATCCTTTGATCTTTTCTACGGGGTCTGACGCTCAGTGGA
ACGAAAACTCACGTTAAGGGCTGATGAATCCCCTAATGATTTTTATCAAAATCATTAAGTTAAGGTAGAT
ACACATCTTGTCATATGATCAAATGGTTTCGCCAAAAATCAATAATCAGACAACAAAATGTGCGAACTCG
ATATTTTACACGACTCTCTTTACCAATTCTGCCCCGAATTACACTTAAAACGACTCAACAGCTTAACGTT
GGCTTGCCACGCCTTACTTGACTGTAAAACTCTCACTCTTACCGAACTTGGCCGTAACCTGCCAACCAAA
GCGAGAACAAAACATAACATCAAACGAATCGACCGATTGTTAGGTAATCGTCACCTCCACAAAGAGCGAC
TCGCTGTATACCGTTGGCATGCTAGCTTTATCTGTTCGGGCAATACGATGCCCATTGTACTTGTTGACTG
GTCTGATATCCGTGAGCAAAAACGGCTTATGGTATTGCGAGCTTCAGTCGCACTACACGGTCGTTCTGTT
ACTCTTTATGAGAAAGCGTTCCCGCTTTCAGAGCAATGTTCAAAGAAAGCTCATGACCAATTTCTAGCCG
ACCTTGCGAGCATTCTACCGAGTAACACCACACCGCTCATTGTCAGTGATGCTGGCTTTAAAGTGCCATG
GTATAAATCCGTTGAGAAGCTGGGTTGGTACTGGTTAAGTCGAGTAAGAGGAAAAGTACAATATGCAGAC
CTAGGAGCGGAAAACTGGAAACCTATCAGCAACTTACATGATATGTCATCTAGTCACTCAAAGACTTTAG
GCTATAAGAGGCTGACTAAAAGCAATCCAATCTCATGCCAAATTCTATTGTATAAATCTCGCTCTAAAGG
CCGAAAAAATCAGCGCTCGACACGGACTCATTGTCACCACCCGTCACCTAAAATCTACTCAGCGTCGGCA
AAGGAGCCATGGATTCTAGCAACTAACTTACCTGTTGAAATTCGAACACCCAAACAACTTGTTAATATCT
ATTCGAAGCGAATGCAGATTGAAGAAACCTTCCGAGACTTGAAAAGTCCTGCCTACGGACTAGGCCTACG
CCATAGCCGAACGAGCAGCTCAGAGCGTTTTGATATCATGCTGCTAATCGCCCTGATGCTTCAACTAACA
TGTTGGCTTGCGGGCGTTCATGCTCAGAAACAAGGTTGGGACAAGCACTTCCAGGCTAACACAGTCAGAA
ATCGAAACGTACTCTCAACAGTTCGCTTAGGCATGGAAGTTTTGCGGCATTCTGGCTACACAATAACAAG
GGAAGACTCACTCGTGGCTGCAACCCTGCTTACTCAAAATCTATTCACACATGGTTACGTTTTGGGGAAA
TTATGAGGGGATCTCTCAGCGTTAAGGGATTTTGGTCATGCATTCTAGGTACTAAAACAATTCATCCAGT
AAAATATAATATTTTATTTTCTCCCAATCAGGCTTGATCCCCAGTAAGTCAAAAAATAGCTCGACATACT
GTTCTTCCCCGATATCCTCCCTGATCGACCGGACGCAGAAGGCAATGTCATACCACTTGTCCGCCCTGCC
GCTTCTCCCAAGATCAATAAAGCCACTTACTTTGCCATCTTTCACAAAGATGTTGCTGTCTCCCAGGTCG
CCGTGGGAAAAGACAAGTTCCTCTTCGGGCTTTTCCGTCTTTAAAAAATCATACAGCTCGCGCGGATCTT
TAAATGGAGTGTCTTCTTCCCAGTTTTCGCAATCCACATCGGCCAGATCGTTATTCAGTAAGTAATCCAA
TTCGGCTAAGCGGCTGTCTAAGCTATTCGTATAGGGACAATCCGATATGTCGATGGAGTGAAAGAGCCTG
ATGCACTCCGCATACAGCTCGATAATCTTTTCAGGGCTTTGTTCATCTTCATACTCTTCCGAGCAAAGGA
CGCCATCGGCCTCACTCATGAGCAGATTGCTCCAGCCATCATGCCGTTCAAAGTGCAGGACCTTTGGAAC
AGGCAGCTTTCCTTCCAGCCATAGCATCATGTCCTTTTCCCGTTCCACATCATAGGTGGTCCCTTTATAC
CGGCTGTCCGTCATTTTTAAATATAGGTTTTCATTTTCTCCCACCAGCTTATATACCTTAGCAGGAGACA
TTCCTTCCGTATCTTTTACGCAGCGGTATTTTTCGATCAGTTTTTTCAATTCCGGTGATATTCTCATTTT
AGCCATTTATTATTTCCTTCCTCTTTTCTACAGTATTTAAAGATACCCCAAGAAGCTAATTATAACAAGA
CGAACTCCAATTCACTGTTCCTTGCATTCTAAAACCTTAAATACCAGAAAACAGCTTTTTCAAAGTTGTT
TTCAAAGTTGGCGTATAACATAGTATCGACGGAGCCGATTTTGAAACCGCGGTGATCACAGGCAGCAACG
CTCTGTCATCGTTACAATCAACATGCTACCCTCCGCGAGATCATCCGTGTTTCAAACCCGGCAGCTTAGT
TGCCGTTCTTCCGAATAGCATCGGTAACATGAGCAAAGTCTGCCGCCTTACAACGGCTCTCCCGCTGACG
CCGTCCCGGACTGATGGGCTGCCTGTATCGAGTGGTGATTTTGTGCCGAGCTGCCGGTCGGGGAGCTGTT
GGCTGGCTGGTGGCAGGATATATTGTGGTGTAAACAAATTGACGCTTAGACAACTTAATAACACATTGCG
GACGTTTTTAATGTACTGAATTAACGCCGAATTAATTCCTAGGCCACCATGTTGGGCCCGGCGCGCC
Features (pLannotate 1.2.2; 20 found; start..end, strand, type, name):
      1..21      -  misc_feature   MCS (fragment): pUC18/19 multiple cloning site
     96..770     +  promoter       CaMV 35S promoter (enhanced): cauliflower mosaic virus 35S promoter with a duplicated enhancer region
   1330..1941    +  CDS            CP: CAPSD_TRVPP - Experimental evidence at protein level: Swiss-Prot protein existence level 1. Capsid protein self-assembles to form rod-shaped virions about 22 nm in diameter with a central canal enclosing the viral genomic RNA. From Tobacco rattle virus (isolate PpK20) (TRV).
   3695..3763    -  CDS            pckA (fragment): PCKA_DEIRA - Protein inferred from homology: Swiss-Prot protein existence level 3. Involved in the gluconeogenesis. Catalyzes the conversion of oxaloacetate (OAA) to phosphoenolpyruvate (PEP) through direct phosphoryl transfer between the nucleoside triphosphate and OAA. From Deinococcus radiodurans (strain ATCC 13939 / DSM 20539 / JCM 16871 / LMG 4051 / NBRC 15346 / NCIMB 9279 / R1 / VKM B-1422).
   3850..3923    +  ncRNA          tRNA: Accession: RF00005 - tRNA
   4286..4325    +  ncRNA          TLS-PK6: Accession: RF01101 - Pseudoknot of tRNA-like structure
   4321..4376    +  ncRNA          Hammerhead 3: Accession: RF00008 - Hammerhead ribozyme (type III)
   4386..4404    +  CDS            9xHis (fragment): 9xHis affinity tag
   4439..4691    +  terminator     NOS terminator: nopaline synthase terminator and poly(A) signal
   4713..4737    +  misc_feature   RB T-DNA repeat: right border repeat from nopaline C58 T-DNA
   5077..5478    +  CDS            Y4CG_SINFN (fragment): Protein inferred from homology: Swiss-Prot protein existence level 3. From Sinorhizobium fredii (strain NBRC 101917 / NGR234).
   6038..6667    +  CDS            pVS1 StaA: stability protein from the Pseudomonas plasmid pVS1 (Heeb et al., 2000)
   7096..8169    +  CDS            pVS1 RepA: replication protein from the Pseudomonas plasmid pVS1 (Heeb et al., 2000)
   8235..8429    +  rep_origin     pVS1 oriV: origin of replication for the Pseudomonas plasmid pVS1 (Heeb et al., 2000)
   8632..8671    +  CDS            rop (fragment): Rop protein, which maintains plasmids at low copy number; rop
   8773..8913    +  misc_feature   bom: basis of mobility region from pBR322
   9099..9687    -  rep_origin     ori: high-copy-number ColE1/pMB1/pBR322/pUC origin of replication
   9795..9864    -  ncRNA          RNA-OUT: Accession: RF00240 - RNA-OUT
  11112..11906   -  CDS            KanR: aminoglycoside phosphotransferase; aphA-3; confers resistance to kanamycin
  12331..12355   +  misc_feature   LB T-DNA repeat: left border repeat from nopaline C58 T-DNA
