[The description below was written by a language model from this plasmid's Addgene catalogue record and pLannotate feature annotations shown in this document.]
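Description:
4931 TRV2-TnpB2xSV40nls-reRNA4PDS is a 12,457-nt binary T-DNA plasmid for plant expression. It carries a cDNA copy of tobacco rattle virus RNA2 (TRV2) engineered to deliver a compact RNA-guided nuclease into Nicotiana benthamiana. It is maintained in E. coli through a high-copy ColE1/pUC-type origin and selected with kanamycin (aphA-3 KanR). The pVS1 oriV, RepA and StaA functions support replication and stable inheritance in Agrobacterium, and a pBR322 bom site is also present. Nopaline-type left and right border repeats flank the region transferred into plant cells.

Within the T-DNA, an enhanced CaMV 35S promoter with a duplicated enhancer drives transcription of the viral RNA, which includes the TRV capsid protein coding sequence. A hammerhead ribozyme and the NOS terminator follow the viral tRNA-like 3' structure, an arrangement that normally trims the transcript to an authentic viral end. According to the catalogue fields, the cargo is ISDra2 TnpB from Deinococcus radiodurans carrying two C-terminal SV40 nuclear localisation signals. It is paired with its reRNA guide (reRNA4) directed against the N. benthamiana phytoene desaturase (PDS) genes and followed by an HDV ribozyme to define the guide's 3' end. The automated annotation does not label TnpB, the reRNA or the HDV element. It does show an unannotated stretch after the capsid gene, a short Deinococcus-derived fragment consistent with native ISDra2 flanking sequence, and a tRNA element whose role the record does not explain. The promoter driving the TnpB cargo within the viral genome is not stated.

The stated purpose is editing PDS genes in N. benthamiana, and the associated publication concerns transgene-free plant genome editing by viral delivery of an engineered TnpB. TRV is bipartite, so a TRV2 vector of this kind is normally used together with a TRV1 construct.
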