Addgene plasmid #251820: 4931 TRV2-TnpB2xSV40nls-reRNA4PDS
Purpose: Editing Photene desaturase (PDS) genes in Nicotiana benthamiana
Depositing lab: Savithramma Dinesh-Kumar. Depositing organization: University of California, Davis. Publication: High-efficiency, transgene-free plant genome editing by viral delivery of an engineered TnpB. Nagalakshmi U, Rodriguez JE, Nguyen T, Weissman RF, Thornton BW, Terrace CI, Savage DF, Dinesh-Kumar SP. Nat Plants. 2026 Mar;12(3):503-511. doi: 10.1038/s41477-026-02237-4. Epub 2026 Feb 20. PubMed 41720886.
Backbone
  Vector backbone: T-DNA
  Vector type: Plant Expression
Growth in bacteria
  Bacterial resistance: Kanamycin, 50 μg/mL
  Growth temperature: 37°C
  Growth strain: DH5alpha
  Copy number: High Copy
Gene/Insert
  Gene/Insert name: ISDra2 TnpB with guide targeting NbPDS with HDV at 3' end (alt name: reRNA4 guide target: GCTACAATGAAGGAACTAGC)
  Species: Deinococcus radiodurans, Nicotiana benthamiana
  Tag / fusion protein: 2xSV40nls (C terminal on insert)
  Cloning method: Restriction Enzyme; 5′ cloning site unknown (unknown if destroyed)
Terms and licenses: Academic/Nonprofit Terms; Industry Terms: Not Available to Industry
Depositor comments: Depositing lab recommends using DH10B cells for growth and expression. Please visit https://doi.org/10.64898/2025.12.05.692691 for bioRxiv preprint
How to cite: 4931 TRV2-TnpB2xSV40nls-reRNA4PDS was a gift from Savithramma Dinesh-Kumar (Addgene plasmid # 251820 ; http://n2t.net/addgene:251820 ; RRID:Addgene_251820)
